>Addgene plasmid #217338 | pCH49 (crRNA expression vector) | addgene full sequence | sequence record 426766 | Addgene NGS Result
TTCACCATTATCGTTTCAGACCCACCTCCCAACCCCGAGTGGACCCAGAGAGGGCCTATTTCCCATGATT
CCTTCATATTTGCATATACGATACAAGGCTGTTAGAGAGATAATTAGAATTAATTTGACTGTAAACACAA
AGATATTAGTACAAAATACGTGACGTAGAAAGTAATAATTTCTTGGGTAGTTTGCAGTTTTAAAATTATG
TTTTAAAATGGACTATCATATGCTTACCGTAACTTGAAAGTATTTCGATTTCTTGGCTTTATATATCTTG
TGGAAAGGACGAAACACCGAATTTCTACTCTTGTAGATCGAGACGGTTGTATTTGTACGTCTCAAATTTC
TCCTCTAGGAGATTTTTTTTAAGCTTGGCGTAACTAGATCTTGAGACACTGCTTTTTGCTTGTACTGGGT
CTCTCTTGTTAGACCAGATCTGAGCCTGGGAGCTCTCTGGCTAACTAGGGAACCCACTGCTTAAGCCTCA
ATAAAGCTTGCCTTGAGTGCTTCAAGTAGTGTGTGCCCGTCTGTTGTGTGACTCTGGTAACTAGAGATCC
CTCAGACCCTTTTAGTCAGTGTGGAAAATCTCTAGCAGTACGTATAGTAGTTCATGTCATCTTATTATTC
AGTATTTATAACTTGCAAAGAAATGAATATCAGAGAGTGAGAGGAACTTGTTTATTGCAGCTTATAATGG
TTACAAATAAAGCAATAGCATCACAAATTTCACAAATAAAGCATTTTTTTCACTGCATTCTAGTTGTGGT
TTGTCCAAACTCATCAATGTATCTTATCATGTCTGGCTCTAGCTATCCCGCCCCTAACTCCGCCCATCCC
GCCCCTAACTCCGCCCAGTTCCGCCCATTCTCCGCCCCATGGCTGACTAATTTTTTTTATTTATGCAGAG
GCCGAGGCCGCCTCGGCCTCTGAGCTATTCCAGAAGTAGTGAGGAGGCTTTTTTGGAGGCCTAGGGACGT
ACCCAATTCGTCCTATAGTGAGTCGTATTACGCGCGCTCACTGGCCGTCGTTTTACAACGTCGTGACTGG
GAAAACCCTGGCGTTACCCAACTTAATCGCCTTGCAGCACATCCCCCTTTCGCCAGCTGGCGTAATAGCG
AAGAGGCCCGCACCGATCGCCCTTCCCAACAGTTGCGCAGCCTGAATGGCGAATGGG
[124 nt withheld, positions 1178-1301]
C
[91 nt withheld, positions 1303-1393]
A
[49 nt withheld, positions 1395-1443]
CCTTTGACGTTGGAGTCCACGTTCTTT
[37 nt withheld, positions 1471-1507]
ACCCTATCTCGGTCTATTCTTTTGATTTATAAGGGATTTTGCCGATTTCGGCCTATTGGTTAAAAAATGA
GCTGATTTAACAAAAATTTAACGCGAATTTTAACAAAATATTAACGCTTACAATTTAGGTGGCACTTTTC
GGGGAAATGTGCGCGGAACCCCTATTTGTTTATTTTTCTAAATACATTCAAATATGTATCCGCTCATGAG
ACAATAACCCTGATAAATGCTTCAATAATATTGAAAAAGGAAGAGTATGAGTATTCAACATTTCCGTGTC
GCCCTTATTCCCTTTTTTGCGGCATTTTGCCTTCCTGTTTTTGCTCACCCAGAAACGCTGGTGAAAGTAA
AAGATGCTGAAGATCAGTTGGGTGCACGAGTGGGTTACATCGAACTGGATCTCAACAGCGGTAAGATCCT
TGAGAGTTTTCGCCCCGAAGAACGTTTTCCAATGATGAGCACTTTTAAAGTTCTGCTATGTGGCGCGGTA
TTATCCCGTATTGACGCCGGGCAAGAGCAACTCGGTCGCCGCATACACTATTCTCAGAATGACTTGGTTG
AGTACTCACCAGTCACAGAAAAGCATCTTACGGATGGCATGACAGTAAGAGAATTATGCAGTGCTGCCAT
AACCATGAGTGATAACACTGCGGCCAACTTACTTCTGACAACGATCGGAGGACCGAAGGAGCTAACCGCT
TTTTTGCACAACATGGGGGATCATGTAACTCGCCTTGATCGTTGGGAACCGGAGCTGAATGAAGCCATAC
CAAACGACGAGCGTGACACCACGATGCCTGTAGCAATGGCAACAACGTTGCGCAAACTATTAACTGGCGA
ACTACTTACTCTAGCTTCCCGGCAACAATTAATAGACTGGATGGAGGCGGATAAAGTTGCAGGACCACTT
CTGCGCTCGGCCCTTCCGGCTGGCTGGTTTATTGCTGATAAATCTGGAGCCGGTGAGCGTGGGTCTCGCG
GTATCATTGCAGCACTGGGGCCAGATGGTAAGCCCTCCCGTATCGTAGTTATCTACACGACGGGGAGTCA
GGCAACTATGGATGAACGAAATAGACAGATCGCTGAGATAGGTGCCTCACTGATTAAGCATTGGTAACTG
TCAGACCAAGTTTACTCATATATACTTTAGATTGATTTAAAACTTCATTTTTAATTTAAAAGGATCTAGG
TGAAGATCCTTTTTGATAATCTCATGACCAAAATCCCTTAACGTGAGTTTTCGTTCCACTGAGCGTCAGA
CCCCGTAGAAAAGATCAAAGGATCTTCTTGAGATCCTTTTTTTCTGCGCGTAATCTGCTGCTTGCAAACA
AAAAAACCACCGCTACCAGCGGTGGTTTGTTTGCCGGATCAAGAGCTACCAACTCTTTTTCCGAAGGTAA
CTGGCTTCAGCAGAGCGCAGATACCAAATACTGTTCTTCTAGTGTAGCCGTAGTTAGGCCACCACTTCAA
GAACTCTGTAGCACCGCCTACATACCTCGCTCTGCTAATCCTGTTACCAGTGGCTGCTGCCAGTGGCGAT
AAGTCGTGTCTTACCGGGTTGGACTCAAGACGATAGTTACCGGATAAGGCGCAGCGGTCGGGCTGAACGG
GGGGTTCGTGCACACAGCCCAGCTTGGAGCGAACGACCTACACCGAACTGAGATACCTACAGCGTGAGCT
ATGAGAAAGCGCCACGCTTCCCGAAGGGAGAAAGGCGGACAGGTATCCGGTAAGCGGCAGGGTCGGAACA
GGAGAGCGCACGAGGGAGCTTCCAGGGGGAAACGCCTGGTATCTTTATAGTCCTGTCGGGTTTCGCCACC
TCTGACTTGAGCGTCGATTTTTGTGATGCTCGTCAGGGGGGCGGAGCCTATGGAAAAACGCCAGCAACGC
GGCCTTTTTACGGTTCCTGGCCTTTTGCTGGCCTTTTGCTCACATGTTCTTTCCTGCGTTATCCCCTGAT
TCTGTGGATAACCGTATTACCGCCTTTGAGTGAGCTGATACCGCTCGCCGCAGCCGAACGACCGAGCGCA
GCGAGTCAGTGAGCGAGGAAGCGGAAGAGCGCCCAATACGCAAACCGCCTCTCCCCGCGCGTTGGCCGAT
TCATTAATGCAGCTGGCACGACAGGTTTCCCGACTGGAAAGCGGGCAGTGAGCGCAACGCAATTAATGTG
AGTTAGCTCACTCATTAGGCACCCCAGGCTTTACACTTTATGCTTCCGGCTCGTATGTTGTGTGGAATTG
TGAGCGGATAACAATTTCACACAGGAAACAGCTATGACCATGATTACGCCAAGCGCGCAATTAACCCTCA
CTAAAGGGAACAAAAGCTGGAGCTGCAAGCTTAATGTAGTCTTATGCAATACTCTTGTAGTCTTGCAACA
TGGTAACGATGAGTTAGCAACATGCCTTACAAGGAGAGAAAAAGCACCGTGCATGCCGATTGGTGGAAGT
AAGGTGGTACGATCGTGCCTTATTAGGAAGGCAACAGACGGGTCTGACATGGATTGGACGAACCACTGAA
TTGCCGCATTGCAGAGATATTGTATTTAAGTGCCTAGCTCGATACATAAACGGGTCTCTCTGGTTAGACC
AGATCTGAGCCTGGGAGCTCTCTGGCTAACTAGGGAACCCACTGCTTAAGCCTCAATAAAGCTTGCCTTG
AGTGCTTCAAGTAGTGTGTGCCCGTCTGTTGTGTGACTCTGGTAACTAGAGATCCCTCAGACCCTTTTAG
TCAGTGTGGAAAATCTCTAGCAGTGGCGCCCGAACAGGGACTTGAAAGCGAAAGGGAAACCAGAGGAGCT
CTCTCGACGCAGGACTCGGCTTGCTGAAGCGCGCACGGCAAGAGGCGAGGGGCGGCGACTGGTGAGTACG
CCAAAAATTTTGACTAGCGGAGGCTAGAAGGAGAGAGATGGGTGCGAGAGCGTCAGTATTAAGCGGGGGA
GAATTAGATCGCGATGGGAAAAAATTCGGTTAAGGCCAGGGGGAAAGAAAAAATATAAATTAAAACATAT
AGTATGGGCAAGCAGGGAGCTAGAACGATTCGCAGTTAATCCTGGCCTGTTAGAAACATCAGAAGGCTGT
AGACAAATACTGGGACAGCTACAACCATCCCTTCAGACAGGATCAGAAGAACTTAGATCATTATATAATA
CAGTAGCAACCCTCTATTGTGTGCATCAAAGGATAGAGATAAAAGACACCAAGGAAGCTTTAGACAAGAT
AGAGGAAGAGCAAAACAAAAGTAAGACCACCGCACAGCAAGCGGCCGCTGATCTTCAGACCTGGAGGAGG
AGATATGAGGGACAATTGGAGAAGTGAATTATATAAATATAAAGTAGTAAAAATTGAACCATTAGGAGTA
GCACCCACCAAGGCAAAGAGAAGAGTGGTGCAGAGAGAAAAAAGAGCAGTGGGAATAGGAGCTTTGTTCC
TTGGGTTCTTGGGAGCAGCAGGAAGCACTATGGGCGCAGCGTCAATGACGCTGACGGTACAGGCCAGACA
ATTATTGTCTGGTATAGTGCAGCAGCAGAACAATTTGCTGAGGGCTATTGAGGCGCAACAGCATCTGTTG
CAACTCACAGTCTGGGGCATCAAGCAGCTCCAGGCAAGAATCCTGGCTGTGGAAAGATACCTAAAGGATC
AACAGCTCCTGGGGATTTGGGGTTGCTCTGGAAAACTCATTTGCACCACTGCTGTGCCTTGGAATGCTAG
TTGGAGTAATAAATCTCTGGAACAGATTTGGAATCACACGACCTGGATGGAGTGGGACAGAGAAATTAAC
AATTACACAAGCTTAATACACTCCTTAATTGAAGAATCGCAAAACCAGCAAGAAAAGAATGAACAAGAAT
TATTGGAATTAGATAAATGGGCAAGTTTGTGGAATTGGTTTAACATAACAAATTGGCTGTGGTATATAAA
ATTATTCATAATGATAGTAGGAGGCTTGGTAGGTTTAAGAATAGTTTTTGCTGTACTTTCTATAGTGAAT
AGAGTTAGGCAGGGATATTCACCATTATCGTTTCAGAATCTTGAGACAAATGGCAGTATTCATCCACAAT
TTTAAAAGAAAAGGGGGGATTGGGGGGTACAGTGCAGGGGAAAGAATAGTAGACATAATAGCAACAGACA
TACAAACTAAAGAATTACAAAAACAAATTACAAAAATTCAAAATTTTCGGGTTTATTACAGGGACAGCAG
AGATCCACTTTGGCGCCGGCTCGAGGGGGCCCGGGTCGAGTGGCTCCGGTGCCCGTCAGTGGGCAGAGCG
CACATCGCCCACAGTCCCCGAGAAGTTGGGGGGAGGGGTCGGCAATTGAACCGGTGCCTAGAGAAGGTGG
CGCGGGGTAAACTGGGAAAGTGATGTCGTGTACTGGCTCCGCCTTTTTCCCGAGGGTGGGGGAGAACCGT
ATATAAGTGCAGTAGTCGCCGTGAACGTTCTTTTTCGCAACGGGTTTGCCGCCAGAACACAGGTGTCGTG
ACGCGGGATCCGCCACCATGGATTACAAAGACGATGACGATAAGATGGTGAGCAAGGGCGAGGAGCTGTT
CACCGGGGTGGTGCCCATCCTGGTCGAGCTGGACGGCGACGTAAACGGCCACAAGTTCAGCGTGTCCGGC
GAGGGCGAGGGCGATGCCACCTACGGCAAGCTGACCCTGAAGTTCATCTGCACCACCGGCAAGCTGCCCG
TGCCCTGGCCCACCCTCGTGACCACCCTGACCTACGGCGTGCAGTGCTTCAGCCGCTACCCCGACCACAT
GAAGCAGCACGACTTCTTCAAGTCCGCCATGCCCGAAGGCTACGTCCAGGAGCGCACCATCTTCTTCAAG
GACGACGGCAACTACAAGACCCGCGCCGAGGTGAAGTTCGAGGGCGACACCCTGGTGAACCGCATCGAGC
TGAAGGGCATCGACTTCAAGGAGGACGGCAACATCCTGGGGCACAAGCTGGAGTACAACTACAACAGCCA
CAACGTCTATATCATGGCCGACAAGCAGAAGAACGGCATCAAGGTGAACTTCAAGATCCGCCACAACATC
GAGGACGGCAGCGTGCAGCTCGCCGACCACTACCAGCAGAACACCCCCATCGGCGACGGCCCCGTGCTGC
TGCCCGACAACCACTACCTGAGCACCCAGTCCGCCCTGAGCAAAGACCCCAACGAGAAGCGCGATCACAT
GGTCCTGCTGGAGTTCGTGACCGCCGCCGGGATCACTCTCGGCATGGACGAGCTGTACAAGGGCAGCGGC
GCCACCAACTTCAGCCTGCTGAAGCAGGCCGGCGACGTGGAGGAGAACCCCGGCCCCATGCTTGAACAAG
ATGGATTGCACGCAGGTTCTCCGGCCGCTTGGGTGGAGAGGCTATTCGGCTATGACTGGGCACAACAGAC
AATCGGCTGCTCTGATGCCGCCGTGTTCCGGCTGTCAGCGCAGGGGCGCCCGGTTCTTTTTGTCAAGACC
GACCTGTCCGGTGCCCTGAATGAACTGCAGGACGAGGCAGCGCGGCTATCGTGGCTGGCCACGACGGGCG
TTCCTTGCGCAGCTGTGCTCGACGTTGTCACTGAAGCGGGAAGGGACTGGCTGCTATTGGGCGAAGTGCC
GGGGCAGGATCTCCTGTCATCTCACCTTGCTCCTGCCGAGAAAGTATCCATCATGGCTGATGCAATGCGG
CGGCTGCATACGCTTGATCCGGCTACCTGCCCATTCGACCACCAAGCGAAACATCGCATCGAGCGAGCAC
GTACTCGGATGGAAGCCGGTCTTGTCGATCAGGATGATCTGGACGAAGAGCATCAGGGGCTCGCGCCAGC
CGAACTGTTCGCCAGGCTCAAGGCGCGCATGCCCGACGGCGAGGATCTCGTCGTGACCCATGGCGATGCC
TGCTTGCCGAATATCATGGTGGAAAATGGCCGCTTTTCTGGATTCATCGACTGTGGCCGGCTGGGTGTGG
CGGACCGCTATCAGGACATAGCGTTGGCTACCCGTGATATTGCTGAAGAGCTTGGCGGCGAATGGGCTGA
CCGCTTCCTCGTGCTTTACGGTATCGCCGCTCCCGATTCGCAGCGCATCGCCTTCTATCGCCTTCTTGAC
GAGTTCTTCTGAACGCGTTAAGTCGACAATCAACCTCTGGATTACAAAATTTGTGAAAGATTGACTGGTA
TTCTTAACTATGTTGCTCCTTTTACGCTATGTGGATACGCTGCTTTAATGCCTTTGTATCATGCTATTGC
TTCCCGTATGGCTTTCATTTTCTCCTCCTTGTATAAATCCTGGTTGCTGTCTCTTTATGAGGAGTTGTGG
CCCGTTGTCAGGCAACGTGGCGTGGTGTGCACTGTGTTTGCTGACGCAACCCCCACTGGTTGGGGCATTG
CCACCACCTGTCAGCTCCTTTCCGGGACTTTCGCTTTCCCCCTCCCTATTGCCACGGCGGAACTCATCGC
CGCCTGCCTTGCCCGCTGCTGGACAGGGGCTCGGCTGTTGGGCACTGACAATTCCGTGGTGTTGTCGGGG
AAATCATCGTCCTTTCCTTGGCTGCTCGCCTGTGTTGCCACCTGGATTCTGCGCGGGACGTCCTTCTGCT
ACGTCCCTTCGGCCCTCAATCCAGCGGACCTTCCTTCCCGCGGCCTGCTGCCGGCTCTGCGGCCTCTTCC
GCGTCTTCGCCTTCGCCCTCAGACGAGTCGGATCTCCCTTTGGGCCGCCTCCCCGCGTCGACTTTAAGAC
CAATGACTTACAAGGCAGCTGTAGATCTTAGCCACTTTTTAAAAGAAAAGGGGGGACTGGAAGGGCTAAT
TCACTCCCAACGAAGACAAGAT
Features (pLannotate 1.2.2; 26 found; start..end, strand, type, name):
     50..290     +  promoter       U6 promoter: RNA polymerase III promoter for human U6 snRNA
    417..597     +  LTR            5' LTR (truncated): truncated 5' long terminal repeat (LTR) from HIV-1
    675..796     +  polyA_signal   SV40 poly(A) signal: SV40 polyadenylation signal
    836..971     +  rep_origin     SV40 ori: SV40 origin of replication
    992..1010    -  promoter       T7 promoter: promoter for bacteriophage T7 RNA polymerase
   1018..1173    +  CDS            lacZα (fragment): LacZα fragment of β-galactosidase; lacZ fragment
   1178..1606    +  rep_origin     f1 ori (sequence partly withheld): f1 bacteriophage origin of replication; arrow indicates direction of (+) strand synthesis
   1659..1763    +  promoter       AmpR promoter: bla
   1764..2624    +  CDS            AmpR: β-lactamase; bla; confers resistance to ampicillin, carbenicillin, and related antibiotics
   2795..3383    +  rep_origin     ori: high-copy-number ColE1/pMB1/pBR322/pUC origin of replication
   3566..3658    +  CDS            lacI (fragment): lac repressor; lacI; The lac repressor binds to the lac operator to inhibit transcription in E. coli. This inhibition can be relieved by adding lactose or isopropyl-β-D-thiogalactopyranoside (IPTG).
   3671..3692    +  protein_bind   CAP binding site: CAP binding activates transcription in the presence of cAMP. E. coli catabolite activator protein
   3707..3737    +  promoter       lac promoter: promoter for the E. coli lac operon
   3745..3761    +  protein_bind   lac operator: The lac repressor binds to the lac operator to inhibit transcription in E. coli. This inhibition can be relieved by adding lactose or isopropyl-β-D-thiogalactopyranoside (IPTG). lac repressor encoded by lacI
   3806..3824    +  promoter       T3 promoter: promoter for bacteriophage T3 RNA polymerase
   3852..4078    +  promoter       RSV promoter: Rous sarcoma virus enhancer/promoter
   4079..4259    +  LTR            5' LTR (truncated): truncated 5' long terminal repeat (LTR) from HIV-1
   4306..4431    +  misc_feature   HIV-1 Ψ: packaging signal of human immunodeficiency virus type 1
   4415..4778    +  CDS            HIV-1 gag (fragment): gag protein from human immunodeficiency virus 1; gag
   4924..5157    +  misc_feature   RRE: The Rev response element (RRE) of HIV-1 allows for Rev-dependent mRNA export from the nucleus to the cytoplasm.
   5567..5684    +  misc_feature   cPPT/CTS: central polypurine tract and central termination sequence of HIV-1
   5768..5979    +  promoter       EF-1α core promoter: core promoter for human elongation factor EF-1α
   6032..6748    +  CDS            EGFP: EGFP is a basic (constitutively fluorescent) green fluorescent protein published in 1996, derived from Aequorea victoria. It is reported to be a rapidly-maturing weak dimer with moderate acid sensitivity.
   6815..7609    +  CDS            NeoR/KanR: aminoglycoside phosphotransferase from Tn5; aph(3')-II (or nptII); confers resistance to neomycin, kanamycin, and G418 (Geneticin®)
   7625..8213    +  misc_feature   WPRE: woodchuck hepatitis virus posttranscriptional regulatory element
   8209..8319    +  CDS            nef (fragment): NEF_HV1LA - Experimental evidence at protein level: Swiss-Prot protein existence level 1. Extracellular Nef protein targets CD4(+) T-lymphocytes for apoptosis by interacting with CXCR4 surface receptors. From Human immunodeficiency virus type 1 group M subtype B (isolate Lai) (HIV-1).
