[The description below was written by a language model from this plasmid's Addgene catalogue record and pLannotate feature annotations shown in this document.]
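Description:
pCH49 is a third-generation-style lentiviral CRISPR vector, built on the pRG212 backbone, for expressing Cas12a crRNAs in a CROP-seq configuration. It is propagated in E. coli as a high-copy plasmid using a ColE1/pUC-type origin with ampicillin selection (AmpR/β-lactamase). The backbone also carries an f1 origin, an SV40 origin and poly(A) signal, and remnants of a lac/lacZα cloning region flanked by T7 and T3 promoters.

The viral genome is transcribed from an RSV promoter fused to a truncated HIV-1 5' LTR, followed by the Ψ packaging signal with a partial gag sequence, the RRE for Rev-dependent nuclear export, and the cPPT/CTS. Within the provirus, an EF-1α core promoter drives EGFP followed by a neomycin/G418 resistance gene (NeoR), with a WPRE downstream to enhance transcript expression. The annotation does not identify the element that links the EGFP and NeoR coding sequences. The human U6 promoter sits between the WPRE/nef-derived region and the second truncated LTR annotation, that is, within the 3' LTR region. This is the defining CROP-seq arrangement: the Pol III cassette is copied into the 5' LTR during reverse transcription, and the crRNA sequence is also carried in the 3' end of the polyadenylated EF-1α transcript, so it can be read out in single-cell RNA-seq.

The U6 cassette contains an AsCas12a direct repeat, a filler and a second direct repeat variant (AsDR-filler-AsDR8), though these are not annotated in the feature table. The filler is excised with BsmBI and replaced by oligos encoding the crRNA spacers. The vector was deposited with work on engineered Cas12a for higher-order combinatorial chromatin perturbation, and transduced cells can be tracked by GFP or selected with G418.
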