Addgene plasmid #217338: pCH49 (crRNA expression vector)
Purpose: CROP-seq crRNA expression vector with GFP and neo marker
Depositing lab: Luke Gilbert. Depositing organization: University of California, San Francisco (UCSF). Publication: Engineered CRISPR-Cas12a for higher-order combinatorial chromatin perturbations. Hsiung CC, Wilson CM, Sambold NA, Dai R, Chen Q, Teyssier N, Misiukiewicz S, Arab A, O'Loughlin T, Cofsky JC, Shi J, Gilbert LA. Nat Biotechnol. 2024 May 17. doi: 10.1038/s41587-024-02224-0. PubMed 38760567.
Backbone
  Vector backbone: pRG212
  Vector type: Lentiviral, CRISPR
Growth in bacteria
  Bacterial resistance: Ampicillin, 100 μg/mL
  Growth temperature: 37°C
  Growth strain: NEB Stable
  Copy number: High Copy
Gene/Insert
  Gene/Insert name: AsDR-filler-AsDR8, GFP-neo
  Species: Synthetic
  Promoter: hU6
  Cloning method: Gibson Cloning
Terms and licenses: Academic/Nonprofit Terms; Industry Terms: Not Available to Industry
Depositor comments: Digest with BsmBI to replace filler with sgRNA oligos. Please visit https://doi.org/10.1101/2023.09.18.558350 for bioRxiv preprint.
How to cite: pCH49 (crRNA expression vector) was a gift from Luke Gilbert (Addgene plasmid # 217338 ; http://n2t.net/addgene:217338 ; RRID:Addgene_217338)
